>Addgene plasmid #38790 | K-p31 | depositor partial sequence | sequence record 48831 | Insert sequence
ACTTAAACCATGTTCCTGACTCTGTTTAATTAACTTAAAAGGAGTCTTACAAAGAGCATAGTAACATTCA
TAGGCCTTTAAGCAGCCTTTTACTAATAAAAAGCTTACTGTACACAGATTTGAGCAATAATTTTTTATAG
CACTTACTCTATGTTTTCCACTTAACAATAAAAATAATAAGCTATCACCATCAAACTCATGCAAACTATA
AAACATTGCTTTAAATTTTAAAGGAACCTTTTCATACAAGAATTGCCCCTTTTCCCTTGTAGTATACAGA
ACAAAAGAATTCAGAGTTTTATTACTAAAAATGGCATTACTAAGAAATTCAAGAAGTACTTCAGGAAAAT
CTACAGGATTAAAGTTTCTTGGCCTTTTTGGAGGAGTGCAGGTTGAATTGCTGCTGGAATCTCTGGGTCT
CTTCTTGGGAGTGTTGGTATCATTTGCAGTCTGGGAAGCACTTTGAGAAGGCCCCGGTTCTTCCTCATCA
CTGGGAGCAAAAGATTCATTACAACTTAAATCTTCATCCCATCCTCTATTAAATTCTTCCCACCATTGAT
CCCATTCAGGAGTCCCATAAGTGGGATTACCCTAAAATAAAAAAAGAGACACTTACCCACAAAGTCAATT
CTCCCAGCAAGCGAAGCAGATCAAATTCAATATTGTGCATTATATGTTTCCACCAAAAAAATGAAGTATA
GCCAAATTCTTGTCCAAACCAAAGCAAAAAGCAACTGTAGCAAAAACATTCACCCCAAACAAGACATTGC
TTTTGTTTTGCTAGTTTATCATTTCTGTGCTGCTTTTTAAGCAAACAGCAAACACAGCCACA
