>Addgene plasmid #38790 | K-p31 | addgene partial sequence | sequence record 51549 | M13rev
AGGGACTAGTCCTGCGGTTTAACGAATTCGCCCTTACTTAAACCATGTTCCTGACTCTGTTTAATTAACT
TAAAAGGAGTCTTACAAAGAGCATAGTAACATTCATAGGCCTTTAAGCAGCCTTTTACTAATAAAAAGCT
TACTGTACACAGATTTGAGCAATAATTTTTTATAGCACTTACTCTATGTTTTCCACTTAACAATAAAAAT
AATAAGCTATCACCATCAAACTCATGCAAACTATAAAACATTGCTTTAAATTTTAAAGGAACCTTTTCAT
ACAAGAATTGCCCCTTTTCCCTTGTAGTATACAGAACAAAAGAATTCAGAGTTTTATTACTAAAAATGGC
ATTACTAAGAAATTCAAGAAGTACTTCAGGAAAATCTACAGGATTAAAGTTTCTTGGCCTTTTTGGAGGA
GTGCAGGTTGAATTGCTGCTGGAATCTCTGGGTCTCTTCTTGGGAGTGTTGGTATCATTTGCAGTCTGGG
AAGCACTTTGAGAAGGCCCCGGTTCTTCCTCATCACTGGGAGCAAAAGATTCATTACAACTTAAATCTTC
ATCCCATCCTCTATTAAATTCTTCCCACCATTGATCCCATTCAGGAGTCCCATAAGTGGGATTACCCTAA
AATAAAAAAAGAGACACTTACCCACAAAGTCAATTCTCCCAGCAAGCGAAGCAGATCAAATTCAATATTG
TGCATTATATGTTTCCACCAAAAAAATGAAGTATAGCCAAATTCTTGTCCAAACCAAAGCAAAAAGCAAC
TGTAGCAAAAACATTCACCCCAAACAAGACATTGCTTTTGTTTTGC
