>Addgene plasmid #38790 | K-p31 | addgene partial sequence | sequence record 51716 | M13pUC-Fwd 5'-CCCAGTCACGACGTTGTAAAACG-3'
CTATAGGGCGAATTGAATTTAGCGGCCGCGAATTCGCCCTTTGTGGCTGTGTTTGCTGTTTGCTTAAAAA
GCAGCACAGAAATGATAAACTAGCAAAACAAAAGCAATGTCTTGTTTGGGGTGAATGTTTTTGCTACAGT
TGCTTTTTGCTTTGGTTTGGACAAGAATTTGGCTATACTTCATTTTTTTGGTGGAAACATATAATGCACA
ATATTGAATTTGATCTGCTTCGCTTGCTGGGAGAATTGACTTTGTGGGTAAGTGTCTCTTTTTTTATTTT
AGGGTAATCCCACTTATGGGACTCCTGAATGGGATCAATGGTGGGAAGAATTTAATAGAGGATGGGATGA
AGATTTAAGTTGTAATGAATCTTTTGCTCCCAGTGATGAGGAAGAACCGGGGCCTTCTCAAAGTGCTTCC
CAGACTGCAAATGATACCAACACTCCCAAGAAGAGACCCAGAGATTCCAGCAGCAATTCAACCTGCACTC
CTCCAAAAAGGCCAAGAAACTTTAATCCTGTAGATTTTCCTGAAGTACTTCTTGAATTTCTTAGTAATGC
CATTTTTAGTAATAAAACTCTGAATTCTTTTGTTCTGTATACTACAAGGGAAAAGGGGCAATTCTTGTAT
GAAAAGGTTCCTTTAAAATTTAAAGCAATGTTTTATAGTTTGCATGAGTTTGATGGTGATAGCTTATTAT
TTTTATTGTTAAGTGGAAAACATAGAGTAAGTGCTATAAAAAATTATTGCTCAAATCTGTGTACAGTAAG
CTTTTTATTAGTAAAAGGCTGCTTAAA
