[The description below was written by a language model from this plasmid's Addgene catalogue record.]
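Description:
K-p31 is a small bacterial plasmid built on the Invitrogen pCR4.0 TOPO cloning backbone. It carries an 832 bp fragment of the MW polyomavirus (MWPyV) genome, strain MA095, for a total size of about 4.8 kb. It is maintained at high copy number in E. coli under ampicillin selection. The record gives no feature table, so the origin of replication and any other backbone elements are not itemised.

The insert corresponds to nucleotides 3742–4573 of the MA095 reference genome, a region covering parts of the large T antigen (LTAg) and small T antigen (STAg) coding sequences. It was introduced by TOPO cloning, a topoisomerase-mediated ligation of a PCR product, and is flanked by the M13 forward and reverse priming sites used for sequence verification. The cloned fragment differs from the reference at one nucleotide, position 4365 in reference numbering. The catalogue lists the vector type as bacterial expression and names a lac promoter, which is the promoter adjacent to the cloning site in this backbone. However, the insert contains only partial T antigen sequence, and nothing in the record suggests that protein production is intended.

According to the depositor, the plasmid is the positive control template for a quantitative PCR assay targeting the MWPyV LTAg region, developed alongside the identification of this polyomavirus in human stool. It provides a defined, clonal source of target sequence for that assay. The known mismatch should be considered if primers or probes other than those of the original assay are designed across that position.
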