Addgene plasmid #38790: K-p31
Depositing lab: David Wang. Depositing organization: Washington University in Saint Louis. Publication: Identification of MW polyomavirus, a novel polyomavirus in human stool. Siebrasse EA, Reyes A, Lim ES, Zhao G, Mkakosya RS, Manary MJ, Gordon JI, Wang D. J Virol. 2012 Jun 27. 10.1128/JVI.01210-12 PubMed 22740408.
Backbone
  Vector backbone: pCR4.0
  Backbone manufacturer: Invitrogen
  Backbone size w/o insert (bp): 3956
  Total vector size (bp): 4788
  Vector type: Bacterial Expression
Growth in bacteria
  Bacterial resistance: Ampicillin, 100 μg/mL
  Growth temperature: 37°C
  Growth strain: Top10
  Copy number: High Copy
Gene/Insert
  Gene/Insert name: 3742-4573 of MWPyV (alt names: Partial LTAg; Partial STAg)
  Species: MW polyomavirus, strain MA095
  Insert size (bp): 832
  Mutation: One SNP in comparison to MA095
  GenBank ID: JQ898291
  Promoter: lac
  Cloning method: TOPO Cloning
  Sequencing primers: 5′ M13F; 3′ M13R
Terms and licenses: Academic/Nonprofit Terms; Industry Terms: Not Available to Industry
Depositor comments: This is the positive control plasmid for the MWPyV LTAg qPCR assay described in Siebrasse, et al. Plasmid contains nucleotides 3742-4573 of GenBank ID JQ898291. The single nucleotide mismatch is at bp# 4365 when compared to this reference sequence.
How to cite: K-p31 was a gift from David Wang (Addgene plasmid # 38790 ; http://n2t.net/addgene:38790 ; RRID:Addgene_38790)
